>Addgene plasmid #230463 | AiP13601 - pAAV-AiE0600m_3xC1-minBG-SYFP2-WPRE3-BGHpA (Alias: CN3601) | addgene full sequence | sequence record 470955 | Addgene NGS Result
CCTGCAGGCAGCTGCGCGCTCGCTCGCTCACTGAGGCCGCCCGGGCGTCGGGCGACCTTTGGTCGCCCGG
CCTCAGTGAGCGAGCGAGCGCGCAGAGAGGGAGTGGCCAACTCCATCACTAGGGGTTCCTGCGGCCGCAC
GCGTAGTCAGCAGTCTTAGAGGTGGGAAGAGGTCTGTCTGCCAGTCATCTGGCTCCCTGCAAACACAGGC
ATCCCCACCCCTGAACAATTTTCTTCATAGGAAAGTTGTGAGGGAAGTCACAGGTGCAGACACCGCCCCG
GGGGGGGAGGGGGGGCTCAGAGTTGTTCCTTCATTCAGTCACCAATTCAGTCTTCCAGAATCAAGGCCCT
ATTGACAGAGGGCTAAGCCACCGGGGCGCTGCCTTCAAGGTAAGAGGCATAGATCAGTCTCCTGAATGTA
GAGAGTCAGCAGTCTTAGAGGTGGGAAGAGGTCTGTCTGCCAGTCATCTGGCTCCCTGCAAACACAGGCA
TCCCCACCCCTGAACAATTTTCTTCATAGGAAAGTTGTGAGGGAAGTCACAGGTGCAGACACCGCCCCGG
GGGGGGAGGGGGGGCTCAGAGTTGTTCCTTCATTCAGTCACCAATTCAGTCTTCCAGAATCAAGGCCCTA
TTGACAGAGGGCTAAGCCACCGGGGCGCTGCCTTCAAGGTAAGAGGCATAGATCAGTCTCCTGAATGTAG
AGAGTCAGCAGTCTTAGAGGTGGGAAGAGGTCTGTCTGCCAGTCATCTGGCTCCCTGCAAACACAGGCAT
CCCCACCCCTGAACAATTTTCTTCATAGGAAAGTTGTGAGGGAAGTCACAGGTGCAGACACCGCCCCGGG
GGGGGAGGGGGGGCTCAGAGTTGTTCCTTCATTCAGTCACCAATTCAGTCTTCCAGAATCAAGGCCCTAT
TGACAGAGGGCTAAGCCACCGGGGCGCTGCCTTCAAGGTAAGAGGCATAGATCAGTCTCCTGAATGTAGA
GGAGCTCGGGCTGGGCATAAAAGTCAGGGCAGAGCCATCTATTGCTTACATTTGCTTCTGGGATCCAGAT
CTTTCGAAGCTAGCGCTACCGGTCGCCACCATGGTGAGCAAGGGCGAGGAGCTGTTCACCGGGGTGGTGC
CCATCCTGGTCGAGCTGGACGGCGACGTAAACGGCCACAAGTTCAGCGTGTCCGGCGAGGGCGAGGGCGA
TGCCACCTACGGCAAGCTGACCCTGAAGCTGATCTGCACCACCGGCAAGCTGCCCGTGCCCTGGCCCACC
CTCGTGACCACCCTGGGCTACGGCGTGCAGTGCTTCGCCCGCTACCCCGACCACATGAAGCAGCACGACT
TCTTCAAGTCCGCCATGCCCGAAGGCTACGTCCAGGAGCGCACCATCTTCTTCAAGGACGACGGCAACTA
CAAGACCCGCGCCGAGGTGAAGTTCGAGGGCGACACCCTGGTGAACCGCATCGAGCTGAAGGGCATCGAC
TTCAAGGAGGACGGCAACATCCTGGGGCACAAGCTGGAGTACAACTACAACAGCCACAACGTCTATATCA
CCGCCGACAAGCAGAAGAACGGCATCAAGGCCAACTTCAAGATCCGCCACAACATCGAGGACGGCGGCGT
GCAGCTCGCCGACCACTACCAGCAGAACACCCCCATCGGCGACGGCCCCGTGCTGCTGCCCGACAACCAC
TACCTGAGCTACCAGTCCAAGCTGAGCAAAGACCCCAACGAGAAGCGCGATCACATGGTCCTGCTGGAGT
TCGTGACCGCCGCCGGGATCACTCTCGGCATGGACGAGCTGTACAAGTAAGTCGACGGCGCGCCGCGGCC
GCGAATTCGATATCATAATCAACCTCTGGATTACAAAATTTGTGAAAGATTGACTGGTATTCTTAACTAT
GTTGCTCCTTTTACGCTATGTGGATACGCTGCTTTAATGCCTTTGTATCATGCTATTGCTTCCCGTATGG
CTTTCATTTTCTCCTCCTTGTATAAATCCTGGTTAGTTCTTGCCACGGCGGAACTCATCGCCGCCTGCCT
TGCCCGCTGCTGGACAGGGGCTCGGCTGTTGGGCACTGACAATTCCGTGGCTCGAGAGATCTTCGACTGT
GCCTTCTAGTTGCCAGCCATCTGTTGTTTGCCCCTCCCCCGTGCCTTCCTTGACCCTGGAAGGTGCCACT
CCCACTGTCCTTTCCTAATAAAATGAGGAAATTGCATCGCATTGTCTGAGTAGGTGTCATTCTATTCTGG
GGGGTGGGGTGGGGCAGGACAGCAAGGGGGAGGATTGGGAAGACAATAGCAGGCATGAGATCTCACGTGC
GGACCGAGCGGCCGCAGGAACCCCTAGTGATGGAGTTGGCCACTCCCTCTCTGCGCGCTCGCTCGCTCAC
TGAGGCCGGGCGACCAAAGGTCGCCCGACGCCCGGGCTTTGCCCGGGCGGCCTCAGTGAGCGAGCGAGCG
CGCAGCTGCCTGCAGGGGCGCCTGATGCGGTATTTTCTCCTTACGCATCTGTGCGGTATTTCACACCGCA
TA
[95 nt withheld, positions 2523-2617]
T
[46 nt withheld, positions 2619-2664]
C
[141 nt withheld, positions 2666-2806]
CCTTTGACGTTGGAGTCCACGTTCTTT
[37 nt withheld, positions 2834-2870]
ACTCTATCTCGGGCTATTCTTTTGATTTATAAGGGATTTTGCCGATTTCGGTCTATTGGTTAAAAAATGA
GCTGATTTAACAAAAATTTAACGCGAATTTTAACAAAATATTAACGTTTACAATTTTATGGTGCACTCTC
AGTACAATCTGCTCTGATGCCGCATAGTTAAGCCAGCCCCGACACCCGCCAACACCCGCTGACGCGCCCT
GACGGGCTTGTCTGCTCCCGGCATCCGCTTACAGACAAGCTGTGACCGTCTCCGGGAGCTGCATGTGTCA
GAGGTTTTCACCGTCATCACCGAAACGCGCGAGACGAAAGGGCCTCGTGATACGCCTATTTTTATAGGTT
AATGTCATGATAATAATGGTTTCTTAGACGTCAGGTGGCACTTTTCGGGGAAATGTGCGCGGAACCCCTA
TTTGTTTATTTTTCTAAATACATTCAAATATGTATCCGCTCATGAGACAATAACCCTGATAAATGCTTCA
ATAATATTGAAAAAGGAAGAGTATGAGTATTCAACATTTCCGTGTCGCCCTTATTCCCTTTTTTGCGGCA
TTTTGCCTTCCTGTTTTTGCTCACCCAGAAACGCTGGTGAAAGTAAAAGATGCTGAAGATCAGTTGGGTG
CACGAGTGGGTTACATCGAACTGGATCTCAACAGCGGTAAGATCCTTGAGAGTTTTCGCCCCGAAGAACG
TTTTCCAATGATGAGCACTTTTAAAGTTCTGCTATGTGGCGCGGTATTATCCCGTATTGACGCCGGGCAA
GAGCAACTCGGTCGCCGCATACACTATTCTCAGAATGACTTGGTTGAGTACTCACCAGTCACAGAAAAGC
ATCTTACGGATGGCATGACAGTAAGAGAATTATGCAGTGCTGCCATAACCATGAGTGATAACACTGCGGC
CAACTTACTTCTGACAACGATCGGAGGACCGAAGGAGCTAACCGCTTTTTTGCACAACATGGGGGATCAT
GTAACTCGCCTTGATCGTTGGGAACCGGAGCTGAATGAAGCCATACCAAACGACGAGCGTGACACCACGA
TGCCTGTAGCAATGGCAACAACGTTGCGCAAACTATTAACTGGCGAACTACTTACTCTAGCTTCCCGGCA
ACAATTAATAGACTGGATGGAGGCGGATAAAGTTGCAGGACCACTTCTGCGCTCGGCCCTTCCGGCTGGC
TGGTTTATTGCTGATAAATCTGGAGCCGGTGAGCGTGGGTCTCGCGGTATCATTGCAGCACTGGGGCCAG
ATGGTAAGCCCTCCCGTATCGTAGTTATCTACACGACGGGGAGTCAGGCAACTATGGATGAACGAAATAG
ACAGATCGCTGAGATAGGTGCCTCACTGATTAAGCATTGGTAACTGTCAGACCAAGTTTACTCATATATA
CTTTAGATTGATTTAAAACTTCATTTTTAATTTAAAAGGATCTAGGTGAAGATCCTTTTTGATAATCTCA
TGACCAAAATCCCTTAACGTGAGTTTTCGTTCCACTGAGCGTCAGACCCCGTAGAAAAGATCAAAGGATC
TTCTTGAGATCCTTTTTTTCTGCGCGTAATCTGCTGCTTGCAAACAAAAAAACCACCGCTACCAGCGGTG
GTTTGTTTGCCGGATCAAGAGCTACCAACTCTTTTTCCGAAGGTAACTGGCTTCAGCAGAGCGCAGATAC
CAAATACTGTTCTTCTAGTGTAGCCGTAGTTAGGCCACCACTTCAAGAACTCTGTAGCACCGCCTACATA
CCTCGCTCTGCTAATCCTGTTACCAGTGGCTGCTGCCAGTGGCGATAAGTCGTGTCTTACCGGGTTGGAC
TCAAGACGATAGTTACCGGATAAGGCGCAGCGGTCGGGCTGAACGGGGGGTTCGTGCACACAGCCCAGCT
TGGAGCGAACGACCTACACCGAACTGAGATACCTACAGCGTGAGCTATGAGAAAGCGCCACGCTTCCCGA
AGGGAGAAAGGCGGACAGGTATCCGGTAAGCGGCAGGGTCGGAACAGGAGAGCGCACGAGGGAGCTTCCA
GGGGGAAACGCCTGGTATCTTTATAGTCCTGTCGGGTTTCGCCACCTCTGACTTGAGCGTCGATTTTTGT
GATGCTCGTCAGGGGGGCGGAGCCTATGGAAAAACGCCAGCAACGCGGCCTTTTTACGGTTCCTGGCCTT
TTGCTGGCCTTTTGCTCACATGT
Features (pLannotate 1.2.2; 14 found; start..end, strand, type, name):
     12..39      +  repeat_region  AAV2 ITR (fragment): inverted terminal repeat of adeno-associated virus serotype 2 inverted
     68..95      +  repeat_region  AAV2 ITR (fragment): inverted terminal repeat of adeno-associated virus serotype 2 inverted
   1081..1797    +  CDS            SYFP2: SYFP2 is a basic (constitutively fluorescent) yellow fluorescent protein published in 2006, derived from Aequorea victoria. It is reported to be a very rapidly-maturing monomer with moderate acid sensitivity.
   1837..1994    +  misc_feature   WPRE (fragment): woodchuck hepatitis virus posttranscriptional regulatory element
   2000..2080    +  misc_feature   WPRE (fragment): woodchuck hepatitis virus posttranscriptional regulatory element
   2097..2208    +  polyA_signal   bGH poly(A) signal: bovine growth hormone polyadenylation signal
   2326..2466    +  repeat_region  AAV2 ITR: inverted terminal repeat of adeno-associated virus serotype 2 inverted
   2471..2522    -  misc_feature   bom (fragment): basis of mobility region from pBR322
   2541..2996    +  rep_origin     f1 ori (sequence partly withheld): f1 bacteriophage origin of replication; arrow indicates direction of (+) strand synthesis
   2997..3046    -  misc_feature   bom (fragment): basis of mobility region from pBR322
   3148..3183    -  CDS            rop (fragment): Rop protein, which maintains plasmids at low copy number; rop
   3278..3382    +  promoter       AmpR promoter: bla
   3383..4243    +  CDS            AmpR: β-lactamase; bla; confers resistance to ampicillin, carbenicillin, and related antibiotics
   4414..5002    +  rep_origin     ori: high-copy-number ColE1/pMB1/pBR322/pUC origin of replication
