[The description below was written by a language model from this plasmid's Addgene catalogue record and pLannotate feature annotations shown in this document.]
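Description:
AiP13601 - pAAV-AiE0600m_3xC1-minBG-SYFP2-WPRE3-BGHpA (alias CN3601) is an AAV transfer plasmid built on a pAAV2 backbone and intended for packaging recombinant adeno-associated virus that reports enhancer activity in the brain. It is about 5.1 kb and is propagated in bacteria through a high-copy ColE1/pUC-type origin with ampicillin selection (β-lactamase under its own promoter). An f1 phage origin is also present in the backbone, along with small remnants of pBR322 bom and rop sequences. The recorded host is a recombination-deficient stable strain, a common choice for keeping the repeat-rich AAV2 inverted terminal repeats intact. In the feature table the right ITR is annotated in full, while the left one is detected only as two short fragments.

Between the ITRs lies a single expression cassette. According to the name and catalogue entry, the AiE0600m_3xC1 enhancer sits upstream of the minBG minimal promoter. The name suggests three concatenated copies of a core element from the AiE0600m enhancer, though the record does not spell this out. Neither the enhancer nor the promoter is annotated in the feature table, but they presumably occupy the unannotated roughly 1 kb stretch preceding the reporter. A minimal promoter has little activity by itself, so transcription depends on the enhancer, which is designed to restrict expression to specific brain cell populations; the record does not say which ones. The payload is SYFP2, a monomeric, rapidly maturing yellow fluorescent protein derived from Aequorea victoria. It is followed by WPRE3, a shortened woodchuck hepatitis virus posttranscriptional element that boosts transcript expression (annotated as two WPRE fragments), and the bovine growth hormone polyadenylation signal. The construct is used to label and visualise enhancer-defined cell types after AAV delivery.
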