Addgene plasmid #230463: AiP13601 - pAAV-AiE0600m_3xC1-minBG-SYFP2-WPRE3-BGHpA (Alias: CN3601)
Purpose: AiE0600m_3xC1 is an enhancer sequence, designed to drive AAV-mediated transgene expression in specific populations of brain cells
Depositing lab: Allen Institute for Brain Science & Jonathan Ting. Depositing organization: Allen Institute. Publication: A suite of enhancer AAVs and transgenic mouse lines for genetic access to cortical cell types. Ben-Simon Y, Hooper M, Narayan S, Daigle TL, Dwivedi D, Way SW, Oster A, Stafford DA, Mich JK, Taormina MJ, Martinez RA, Opitz-Araya X, Roth JR, Alexander JR, Allen S, Amster A, Arbuckle J, Ayala A, Baker PM, Bakken TE, Barcelli T, Barta S, Bendrick J, Bertagnolli D, Bielstein C, Bishwakarma P, Bowlus J, Boyer G, Brouner K, Casian B, Casper T, Chakka AB, Chakrabarty R, Chance RK, Chavan S, Clark M, Colbert K, Collman F, Daniel S, Departee M, DiValentin P, Donadio N, Dotson N, Egdorf T, Fliss T, Gabitto M, Garcia J, Gary A, Gasperini M, Gloe J, Goldy J, Gore BB, Graybuck L, Greisman N, Haeseleer F, Halterman C, Haradon Z, Hastings SD, Helback O, Ho W, Hockemeyer D, Huang C, Huff S, Hunker A, Johansen N, Jones D, Juneau Z, Kalmbach B, Kannan M, Khem S, Kussick E, Kutsal R, Larsen R, Lee C, Lee AY, Leibly M, Lenz GH, Li S, Liang E, Lusk N, Madigan Z, Malloy J, Malone J, McCue R, Melchor J, Mollenkopf T, Moosman S, Morin E, Newman D, Ng L, Ngo K, Omstead V, Otto S, Oyama A, Pena N, Pham T, Phillips E, Pom CA, Potekhina L, Ransford S, Ray PL, Rette D, Reynoldson C, Rimorin C, Rocha D, Ruiz A, Sanchez REA, Sawyer L, Sedeno-Cortes A, Sevigny JP, Shapovalova N, Shepard N, Shulga L, Sigler AR, Siverts L, Soliman S, Somasundaram S, Staats B, Stewart K, Szelenyi E, Tieu M, Trader C, Tran A, van Velthoven CTJ, Walker M, Wang Y, Weed N, Wirthlin M, Wood T, Wynalda B, Yao Z, Zhou T, Ariza J, Dee N, Reding M, Ronellenfitch K, Mufti S, Sunkin SM, Smith KA, Esposito L, Waters J, Thyagarajan B, Yao S, Lein ES, Zeng H, Levi BP, Ngai J, Ting JT, Tasic B. Cell. 2025 May 16:S0092-8674(25)00513-6. doi: 10.1016/j.cell.2025.05.002. PubMed 40403729.
Backbone
  Vector backbone: pAAV2
  Vector type: AAV
Growth in bacteria
  Bacterial resistance: Ampicillin, 100 μg/mL
  Growth temperature: 37°C
  Growth strain: NEB Stable
  Copy number: High Copy
Gene/Insert
  Gene/Insert name: SYFP2
  Species: Synthetic
  Promoter: minBG
  Cloning method: Gibson Cloning
Terms and licenses: Academic/Nonprofit Terms; Industry Terms: Not Available to Industry
How to cite: AiP13601 - pAAV-AiE0600m_3xC1-minBG-SYFP2-WPRE3-BGHpA (Alias: CN3601) was a gift from Allen Institute for Brain Science & Jonathan Ting (Addgene plasmid # 230463 ; http://n2t.net/addgene:230463 ; RRID:Addgene_230463)
